Addgene plasmid #25868: p21 shRNA1
Depositing lab: Sally Temple. Depositing organization: Regenerative Research Foundation. Publication: shRNA knockdown of Bmi-1 reveals a critical role for p21-Rb pathway in NSC self-renewal during development. Fasano CA, Dimos JT, Ivanova NB, Lowry N, Lemischka IR, Temple S. Cell Stem Cell. 2007 Jun 7. 1(1):87-99. 10.1016/j.stem.2007.04.001 PubMed 18371338.
Backbone
  Vector backbone: FUGW-H1
  Backbone manufacturer: Ivanova, NB
  Backbone size w/o insert (bp): 10130
  Vector type: Mammalian Expression, Lentiviral
Growth in bacteria
  Bacterial resistance: Ampicillin, 100 μg/mL
  Growth temperature: 37°C
  Growth strain: Stbl2
  Growth instructions: Stable2 bacteria
  Copy number: High Copy
Gene/Insert
  Gene/Insert name: p21 (alt names: Cdkn1a; p21Cip1)
  Species: M. musculus (mouse)
  Insert size (bp): 60
  GenBank ID: NM_007552
  Entrez Gene: Cdkn1a (a.k.a. CAP20, CDKI, CIP1, Cdkn1, P21, SDI1, Waf1, mda6, p21Cip1, p21WAF)
  Cloning method: Restriction Enzyme; 5′ cloning site Xba1 (not destroyed); 3′ cloning site Sma1 (unknown if destroyed)
  Sequencing primers: 5′ n/a; 3′ n/a
Terms and licenses: Academic/Nonprofit Terms; Industry Terms: Not Available to Industry
Depositor comments: This plasmid targets the open reading frame of p21. The 19mer target sequence is: TTAGGACTCAACCGTAATA
How to cite: p21 shRNA1 was a gift from Sally Temple (Addgene plasmid # 25868 ; http://n2t.net/addgene:25868 ; RRID:Addgene_25868)
