[The description below was written by a language model from this plasmid's Addgene catalogue record and pLannotate feature annotations shown in this document.]
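Description:
p21 shRNA1 is a lentiviral shRNA vector built on the FUGW-H1 backbone, designed to knock down mouse p21 (Cdkn1a, p21Cip1) in mammalian cells. A roughly 60 bp hairpin insert, cloned between XbaI and SmaI sites, carries a 19-nucleotide target sequence directed against the p21 open reading frame. The feature table does not annotate the hairpin itself, but it shows a human H1 RNA polymerase III promoter, placed in reverse orientation relative to the viral genome, just downstream of the cPPT/CTS and immediately upstream of the reporter cassette. This is the promoter that would be expected to drive the hairpin. The human ubiquitin C promoter drives EGFP, followed by a WPRE to enhance transcript expression, so transduced cells can be identified or sorted by green fluorescence.

The viral portion has a CMV enhancer/promoter fused to a truncated HIV-1 5' LTR, which produces the genomic RNA in packaging cells. It also contains the Ψ packaging signal with a gag fragment, the RRE for Rev-dependent nuclear export, the cPPT/CTS, and a truncated 3' LTR followed by a bGH polyadenylation signal. No complete viral genes are annotated, only gag, Rev and nef fragments, so particle production depends on packaging functions supplied in trans.

The plasmid is propagated in E. coli at high copy through a ColE1/pUC-type origin with ampicillin selection. It also has an f1 origin and an SV40/EM7-driven bleomycin/Zeocin resistance cassette outside the LTRs. The associated publication concerns the Bmi-1 and p21-Rb pathway in neural stem cell self-renewal during development. One discrepancy is that the GenBank accession listed in the record may not correspond to Cdkn1a and should be checked independently.
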