Features (pLannotate 1.2.2; 31 found; start..end, strand, type, name):
    297..422     +  CDS            ble (fragment): BLE_KLEPN - Experimental evidence at protein level: Swiss-Prot protein existence level 1. Binding protein with a strong affinity to the bleomycin family of antibiotics. Binds to CL990; an antimitotic-antibiotic compound. From Klebsiella pneumoniae.
    417..538     +  polyA_signal   SV40 poly(A) signal: SV40 polyadenylation signal
    611..627     -  protein_bind   lac operator: The lac repressor binds to the lac operator to inhibit transcription in E. coli. This inhibition can be relieved by adding lactose or isopropyl-β-D-thiogalactopyranoside (IPTG). lac repressor encoded by lacI
    635..665     -  promoter       lac promoter: promoter for the E. coli lac operon
    680..701     -  protein_bind   CAP binding site: CAP binding activates transcription in the presence of cAMP. E. coli catabolite activator protein
    714..806     -  CDS            lacI (fragment): lac repressor; lacI; The lac repressor binds to the lac operator to inhibit transcription in E. coli. This inhibition can be relieved by adding lactose or isopropyl-β-D-thiogalactopyranoside (IPTG).
    989..1577    -  rep_origin     ori: high-copy-number ColE1/pMB1/pBR322/pUC origin of replication
   1748..2608    -  CDS            AmpR: β-lactamase; bla; confers resistance to ampicillin, carbenicillin, and related antibiotics
   2609..2713    -  promoter       AmpR promoter: bla
   2772..2824    -  misc_feature   bom (fragment): basis of mobility region from pBR322
   2979..3358    +  enhancer       CMV enhancer: human cytomegalovirus immediate early enhancer
   3359..3558    +  promoter       CMV promoter: human cytomegalovirus (CMV) immediate early promoter
   3576..3756    +  LTR            5' LTR (truncated): truncated 5' long terminal repeat (LTR) from HIV-1
   3803..3928    +  misc_feature   HIV-1 Ψ: packaging signal of human immunodeficiency virus type 1
   3912..4275    +  CDS            HIV-1 gag (fragment): gag protein from human immunodeficiency virus 1; gag
   4421..4654    +  misc_feature   RRE: The Rev response element (RRE) of HIV-1 allows for Rev-dependent mRNA export from the nucleus to the cytoplasm.
   5031..5131    +  CDS            Rev (fragment): human immunodeficiency virus 1 (HIV-1) Rev protein; rev; enhances nuclear export of unspliced and incompletely spliced viral mRNAs
   5181..5298    +  misc_feature   cPPT/CTS: central polypurine tract and central termination sequence of HIV-1
   5442..5656    -  promoter       H1 promoter: human H1 RNA promoter
   5685..6852    +  promoter       UbC promoter: human ubiquitin C promoter
   6865..7584    +  CDS            EGFP: the original enhanced GFP (Yang et al., 1996) mammalian codon-optimized
   7588..7611    +  misc_feature   MCS (fragment): pBluescript multiple cloning site
   7611..8199    +  misc_feature   WPRE: woodchuck hepatitis virus posttranscriptional regulatory element
   8136..8717    +  CDS            nef (fragment): NEF_HV1H2 - Experimental evidence at protein level: Swiss-Prot protein existence level 1. Extracellular Nef protein targets CD4(+) T-lymphocytes for apoptosis by interacting with CXCR4 surface receptors. From Human immunodeficiency virus type 1 group M subtype B (isolate HXB2) (HIV-1).
   8724..8904    +  LTR            5' LTR (truncated): truncated 5' long terminal repeat (LTR) from HIV-1
   8927..9151    +  polyA_signal   bGH poly(A) signal: bovine growth hormone polyadenylation signal
   9155..9176    +  promoter       SV40 promoter (fragment): SV40 enhancer and early promoter
   9197..9625    +  rep_origin     f1 ori (sequence partly withheld): f1 bacteriophage origin of replication; arrow indicates direction of (+) strand synthesis
   9639..9968    +  promoter       SV40 promoter: SV40 enhancer and early promoter
  10016..10063   +  promoter       EM7 promoter: synthetic bacterial promoter&nbsp
  10082..287     +  CDS            BleoR (across the origin): antibiotic-binding protein; Sh ble from Streptoalloteichus hindustanus; confers resistance to bleomycin, phleomycin, and Zeocin™
>Addgene plasmid #25868 | p21 shRNA1 | addgene full sequence | sequence record 383146 | Addgene NGS Result
CCCGGGACTTCGTGGAGGACGACTTCGCCGGTGTGGTCCGGGACGACGTGACCCTGTTCATCAGCGCGGT
CCAGGACCAGGTGGTGCCGGACAACACCCTGGCCTGGGTGTGGGTGCGCGGCCTGGACGAGCTGTACGCC
GAGTGGTCGGAGGTCGTGTCCACGAACTTCCGGGACGCCTCCGGGCCGGCCATGACCGAGATCGGCGAGC
AGCCGTGGGGGCGGGAGTTCGCCCTGCGCGACCCGGCCGGCAACTGCGTGCACTTCGTGGCCGAGGAGCA
GGACTGACACGTGCTACGAGATTTCGATTCCACCGCCGCCTTCTATGAAAGGTTGGGCTTCGGAATCGTT
TTCCGGGACGCCGGCTGGATGATCCTCCAGCGCGGGGATCTCATGCTGGAGTTCTTCGCCCACCCCAACT
TGTTTATTGCAGCTTATAATGGTTACAAATAAAGCAATAGCATCACAAATTTCACAAATAAAGCATTTTT
TTCACTGCATTCTAGTTGTGGTTTGTCCAAACTCATCAATGTATCTTATCATGTCTGTATACCGTCGACC
TCTAGCTAGAGCTTGGCGTAATCATGGTCATAGCTGTTTCCTGTGTGAAATTGTTATCCGCTCACAATTC
CACACAACATACGAGCCGGAAGCATAAAGTGTAAAGCCTGGGGTGCCTAATGAGTGAGCTAACTCACATT
AATTGCGTTGCGCTCACTGCCCGCTTTCCAGTCGGGAAACCTGTCGTGCCAGCTGCATTAATGAATCGGC
CAACGCGCGGGGAGAGGCGGTTTGCGTATTGGGCGCTCTTCCGCTTCCTCGCTCACTGACTCGCTGCGCT
CGGTCGTTCGGCTGCGGCGAGCGGTATCAGCTCACTCAAAGGCGGTAATACGGTTATCCACAGAATCAGG
GGATAACGCAGGAAAGAACATGTGAGCAAAAGGCCAGCAAAAGGCCAGGAACCGTAAAAAGGCCGCGTTG
CTGGCGTTTTTCCATAGGCTCCGCCCCCCTGACGAGCATCACAAAAATCGACGCTCAAGTCAGAGGTGGC
GAAACCCGACAGGACTATAAAGATACCAGGCGTTTCCCCCTGGAAGCTCCCTCGTGCGCTCTCCTGTTCC
GACCCTGCCGCTTACCGGATACCTGTCCGCCTTTCTCCCTTCGGGAAGCGTGGCGCTTTCTCATAGCTCA
CGCTGTAGGTATCTCAGTTCGGTGTAGGTCGTTCGCTCCAAGCTGGGCTGTGTGCACGAACCCCCCGTTC
AGCCCGACCGCTGCGCCTTATCCGGTAACTATCGTCTTGAGTCCAACCCGGTAAGACACGACTTATCGCC
ACTGGCAGCAGCCACTGGTAACAGGATTAGCAGAGCGAGGTATGTAGGCGGTGCTACAGAGTTCTTGAAG
TGGTGGCCTAACTACGGCTACACTAGAAGAACAGTATTTGGTATCTGCGCTCTGCTGAAGCCAGTTACCT
TCGGAAAAAGAGTTGGTAGCTCTTGATCCGGCAAACAAACCACCGCTGGTAGCGGTGGTTTTTTTGTTTG
CAAGCAGCAGATTACGCGCAGAAAAAAAGGATCTCAAGAAGATCCTTTGATCTTTTCTACGGGGTCTGAC
GCTCAGTGGAACGAAAACTCACGTTAAGGGATTTTGGTCATGAGATTATCAAAAAGGATCTTCACCTAGA
TCCTTTTAAATTAAAAATGAAGTTTTAAATCAATCTAAAGTATATATGAGTAAACTTGGTCTGACAGTTA
CCAATGCTTAATCAGTGAGGCACCTATCTCAGCGATCTGTCTATTTCGTTCATCCATAGTTGCCTGACTC
CCCGTCGTGTAGATAACTACGATACGGGAGGGCTTACCATCTGGCCCCAGTGCTGCAATGATACCGCGAG
ACCCACGCTCACCGGCTCCAGATTTATCAGCAATAAACCAGCCAGCCGGAAGGGCCGAGCGCAGAAGTGG
TCCTGCAACTTTATCCGCCTCCATCCAGTCTATTAATTGTTGCCGGGAAGCTAGAGTAAGTAGTTCGCCA
GTTAATAGTTTGCGCAACGTTGTTGCCATTGCTACAGGCATCGTGGTGTCACGCTCGTCGTTTGGTATGG
CTTCATTCAGCTCCGGTTCCCAACGATCAAGGCGAGTTACATGATCCCCCATGTTGTGCAAAAAAGCGGT
TAGCTCCTTCGGTCCTCCGATCGTTGTCAGAAGTAAGTTGGCCGCAGTGTTATCACTCATGGTTATGGCA
GCACTGCATAATTCTCTTACTGTCATGCCATCCGTAAGATGCTTTTCTGTGACTGGTGAGTACTCAACCA
AGTCATTCTGAGAATAGTGTATGCGGCGACCGAGTTGCTCTTGCCCGGCGTCAATACGGGATAATACCGC
GCCACATAGCAGAACTTTAAAAGTGCTCATCATTGGAAAACGTTCTTCGGGGCGAAAACTCTCAAGGATC
TTACCGCTGTTGAGATCCAGTTCGATGTAACCCACTCGTGCACCCAACTGATCTTCAGCATCTTTTACTT
TCACCAGCGTTTCTGGGTGAGCAAAAACAGGAAGGCAAAATGCCGCAAAAAAGGGAATAAGGGCGACACG
GAAATGTTGAATACTCATACTCTTCCTTTTTCAATATTATTGAAGCATTTATCAGGGTTATTGTCTCATG
AGCGGATACATATTTGAATGTATTTAGAAAAATAAACAAATAGGGGTTCCGCGCACATTTCCCCGAAAAG
TGCCACCTGACGTCGACGGATCGGGAGATCTCCCGATCCCCTATGGTGCACTCTCAGTACAATCTGCTCT
GATGCCGCATAGTTAAGCCAGTATCTGCTCCCTGCTTGTGTGTTGGAGGTCGCTGAGTAGTGCGCGAGCA
AAATTTAAGCTACAACAAGGCAAGGCTTGACCGACAATTGCATGAAGAATCTGCTTAGGGTTAGGCGTTT
TGCGCTGCTTCGCGATGTACGGGCCAGATATACGCGTTGACATTGATTATTGACTAGTTATTAATAGTAA
TCAATTACGGGGTCATTAGTTCATAGCCCATATATGGAGTTCCGCGTTACATAACTTACGGTAAATGGCC
CGCCTGGCTGACCGCCCAACGACCCCCGCCCATTGACGTCAATAATGACGTATGTTCCCATAGTAACGCC
AATAGGGACTTTCCATTGACGTCAATGGGTGGAGTATTTACGGTAAACTGCCCACTTGGCAGTACATCAA
GTGTATCATATGCCAAGTACGCCCCCTATTGACGTCAATGACGGTAAATGGCCCGCCTGGCATTATGCCC
AGTACATGACCTTATGGGACTTTCCTACTTGGCAGTACATCTACGTATTAGTCATCGCTATTACCATGGT
GATGCGGTTTTGGCAGTACATCAATGGGCGTGGATAGCGGTTTGACTCACGGGGATTTCCAAGTCTCCAC
CCCATTGACGTCAATGGGAGTTTGTTTTGGCACCAAAATCAACGGGACTTTCCAAAATGTCGTAACAACT
CCGCCCCATTGACGCAAATGGGCGGTAGGCGTGTACGGTGGGAGGTCTATATAAGCAGCGCGTTTTGCCT
GTACTGGGTCTCTCTGGTTAGACCAGATCTGAGCCTGGGAGCTCTCTGGCTAACTAGGGAACCCACTGCT
TAAGCCTCAATAAAGCTTGCCTTGAGTGCTTCAAGTAGTGTGTGCCCGTCTGTTGTGTGACTCTGGTAAC
TAGAGATCCCTCAGACCCTTTTAGTCAGTGTGGAAAATCTCTAGCAGTGGCGCCCGAACAGGGACTTGAA
AGCGAAAGGGAAACCAGAGGAGCTCTCTCGACGCAGGACTCGGCTTGCTGAAGCGCGCACGGCAAGAGGC
GAGGGGCGGCGACTGGTGAGTACGCCAAAAATTTTGACTAGCGGAGGCTAGAAGGAGAGAGATGGGTGCG
AGAGCGTCAGTATTAAGCGGGGGAGAATTAGATCGCGATGGGAAAAAATTCGGTTAAGGCCAGGGGGAAA
GAAAAAATATAAATTAAAACATATAGTATGGGCAAGCAGGGAGCTAGAACGATTCGCAGTTAATCCTGGC
CTGTTAGAAACATCAGAAGGCTGTAGACAAATACTGGGACAGCTACAACCATCCCTTCAGACAGGATCAG
AAGAACTTAGATCATTATATAATACAGTAGCAACCCTCTATTGTGTGCATCAAAGGATAGAGATAAAAGA
CACCAAGGAAGCTTTAGACAAGATAGAGGAAGAGCAAAACAAAAGTAAGACCACCGCACAGCAAGCGGCC
GCTGATCTTCAGACCTGGAGGAGGAGATATGAGGGACAATTGGAGAAGTGAATTATATAAATATAAAGTA
GTAAAAATTGAACCATTAGGAGTAGCACCCACCAAGGCAAAGAGAAGAGTGGTGCAGAGAGAAAAAAGAG
CAGTGGGAATAGGAGCTTTGTTCCTTGGGTTCTTGGGAGCAGCAGGAAGCACTATGGGCGCAGCGTCAAT
GACGCTGACGGTACAGGCCAGACAATTATTGTCTGGTATAGTGCAGCAGCAGAACAATTTGCTGAGGGCT
ATTGAGGCGCAACAGCATCTGTTGCAACTCACAGTCTGGGGCATCAAGCAGCTCCAGGCAAGAATCCTGG
CTGTGGAAAGATACCTAAAGGATCAACAGCTCCTGGGGATTTGGGGTTGCTCTGGAAAACTCATTTGCAC
CACTGCTGTGCCTTGGAATGCTAGTTGGAGTAATAAATCTCTGGAACAGATTTGGAATCACACGACCTGG
ATGGAGTGGGACAGAGAAATTAACAATTACACAAGCTTAATACACTCCTTAATTGAAGAATCGCAAAACC
AGCAAGAAAAGAATGAACAAGAATTATTGGAATTAGATAAATGGGCAAGTTTGTGGAATTGGTTTAACAT
AACAAATTGGCTGTGGTATATAAAATTATTCATAATGATAGTAGGAGGCTTGGTAGGTTTAAGAATAGTT
TTTGCTGTACTTTCTATAGTGAATAGAGTTAGGCAGGGATATTCACCATTATCGTTTCAGACCCACCTCC
CAACCCCGAGGGGACCCGACAGGCCCGAAGGAATAGAAGAAGAAGGTGGAGAGAGAGACAGAGACAGATC
CATTCGATTAGTGAACGGATCGGCACTGCGTGCGCCAATTCTGCAGACAAATGGCAGTATTCATCCACAA
TTTTAAAAGAAAAGGGGGGATTGGGGGGTACAGTGCAGGGGAAAGAATAGTAGACATAATAGCAACAGAC
ATACAAACTAAAGAATTACAAAAACAAATTACAAAAATTCAAAATTTTCGGGTTTATTACAGGGACAGCA
GAGATCCAGTTTGGTTAATTAAGAAAGGATCCGAAAGAATTCGCCCTTAGATCTCTAGACAAAAAATTAG
GACTCAACCGTAATATCTCTTGAATATTACGGTTGAGTCCTAAGGGAAAGAGTGGTCTCATACAGAACTT
ATAAGATTCCCAAATCCAAAGACATTTCACGTTTATGGTGATTTCCCAGAACACATAGCGACATGCAAAT
ATTGCAGGGCGCCACTCCCCTGTCCCTCACAGCCATCTTCCTGCCAGGGCGCACGCGCGCTGGGTGTTCC
CGCCTAGTGACACTGGGCCCGCGATTCCTTGGAGCGGGTTGATGACGTCAGCGTTCTTAATTAACCCGTG
TCGGCTCCAGATCTGGCCTCCGCGCCGGGTTTTGGCGCCTCCCGCGGGCGCCCCCCTCCTCACGGCGAGC
GCTGCCACGTCAGACGAAGGGCGCAGCGAGCGTCCTGATCCTTCCGCCCGGACGCTCAGGACAGCGGCCC
GCTGCTCATAAGACTCGGCCTTAGAACCCCAGTATCAGCAGAAGGACATTTTAGGACGGGACTTGGGTGA
CTCTAGGGCACTGGTTTTCTTTCCAGAGAGCGGAACAGGCGAGGAAAAGTAGTCCCTTCTCGGCGATTCT
GCGGAGGGATCTCCGTGGGGCGGTGAACGCCGATGATTATATAAGGACGCGCCGGGTGTGGCACAGCTAG
TTCCGTCGCAGCCGGGATTTGGGTCGCGGTTCTTGTTTGTGGATCGCTGTGATCGTCACTTGGTGAGTAG
CGGGCTGCTGGGCTGGCCGGGGCTTTCGTGGCCGCCGGGCCGCTCGGTGGGACGGAAGCGTGTGGAGAGA
CCGCCAAGGGCTGTAGTCTGGGTCCGCGAGCAAGGTTGCCCTGAACTGGGGGTTGGGGGGAGCGCAGCAA
AATGGCGGCTGTTCCCGAGTCTTGAATGGAAGACGCTTGTGAGGCGGGCTGTGAGGTCGTTGAAACAAGG
TGGGGGGCATGGTGGGCGGCAAGAACCCAAGGTCTTGAGGCCTTCGCTAATGCGGGAAAGCTCTTATTCG
GGTGAGATGGGCTGGGGCACCATCTGGGGACCCTGACGTGAAGTTTGTCACTGACTGGAGAACTCGGTTT
GTCGTCTGTTGCGGGGGCGGCAGTTATGGCGGTGCCGTTGGGCAGTGCACCCGTACCTTTGGGAGCGCGC
GCCCTCGTCGTGTCGTGACGTCACCCGTTCTGTTGGCTTATAATGCAGGGTGGGGCCACCTGCCGGTAGG
TGTGCGGTAGGCTTTTCTCCGTCGCAGGACGCAGGGTTCGGGCCTAGGGTAGGCTCTCCTGAATCGACAG
GCGCCGGACCTCTGGTGAGGGGAGGGATAAGTGAGGCGTCAGTTTCTTTGGTCGGTTTTATGTACCTATC
TTCTTAAGTAGCTGAAGCTCCGGTTTTGAACTATGCGCTCGGGGTTGGCGAGTGTGTTTTGTGAAGTTTT
TTAGGCACCTTTTGAAATGTAATCATTTGGGTCAATATGTAATTTTCAGTGTTAGACTAGTACCGGTCGC
CACCATGGTGAGCAAGGGCGAGGAGCTGTTCACCGGGGTGGTGCCCATCCTGGTCGAGCTGGACGGCGAC
GTAAACGGCCACAAGTTCAGCGTGTCCGGCGAGGGCGAGGGCGATGCCACCTACGGCAAGCTGACCCTGA
AGTTCATCTGCACCACCGGCAAGCTGCCCGTGCCCTGGCCCACCCTCGTGACCACCCTGACCTACGGCGT
GCAGTGCTTCAGCCGCTACCCCGACCACATGAAGCAGCACGACTTCTTCAAGTCCGCCATGCCCGAAGGC
TACGTCCAGGAGCGCACCATCTTCTTCAAGGACGACGGCAACTACAAGACCCGCGCCGAGGTGAAGTTCG
AGGGCGACACCCTGGTGAACCGCATCGAGCTGAAGGGCATCGACTTCAAGGAGGACGGCAACATCCTGGG
GCACAAGCTGGAGTACAACTACAACAGCCACAACGTCTATATCATGGCCGACAAGCAGAAGAACGGCATC
AAGGTGAACTTCAAGATCCGCCACAACATCGAGGACGGCAGCGTGCAGCTCGCCGACCACTACCAGCAGA
ACACCCCCATCGGCGACGGCCCCGTGCTGCTGCCCGACAACCACTACCTGAGCACCCAGTCCGCCCTGAG
CAAAGACCCCAACGAGAAGCGCGATCACATGGTCCTGCTGGAGTTCGTGACCGCCGCCGGGATCACTCTC
GGCATGGACGAGCTGTACAAGTAAAGCAATTCGATATCAAGCTTATCGATAATCAACCTCTGGATTACAA
AATTTGTGAAAGATTGACTGGTATTCTTAACTATGTTGCTCCTTTTACGCTATGTGGATACGCTGCTTTA
ATGCCTTTGTATCATGCTATTGCTTCCCGTATGGCTTTCATTTTCTCCTCCTTGTATAAATCCTGGTTGC
TGTCTCTTTATGAGGAGTTGTGGCCCGTTGTCAGGCAACGTGGCGTGGTGTGCACTGTGTTTGCTGACGC
AACCCCCACTGGTTGGGGCATTGCCACCACCTGTCAGCTCCTTTCCGGGACTTTCGCTTTCCCCCTCCCT
ATTGCCACGGCGGAACTCATCGCCGCCTGCCTTGCCCGCTGCTGGACAGGGGCTCGGCTGTTGGGCACTG
ACAATTCCGTGGTGTTGTCGGGGAAATCATCGTCCTTTCCTTGGCTGCTCGCCTGTGTTGCCACCTGGAT
TCTGCGCGGGACGTCCTTCTGCTACGTCCCTTCGGCCCTCAATCCAGCGGACCTTCCTTCCCGCGGCCTG
CTGCCGGCTCTGCGGCCTCTTCCGCGTCTTCGCCTTCGCCCTCAGACGAGTCGGATCTCCCTTTGGGCCG
CCTCCCCGCATCGATACCGTCGACCTCGAGACCTAGAAAAACATGGAGCAATCACAAGTAGCAATACAGC
AGCTACCAATGCTGATTGTGCCTGGCTAGAAGCACAAGAGGAGGAGGAGGTGGGTTTTCCAGTCACACCT
CAGGTACCTTTAAGACCAATGACTTACAAGGCAGCTGTAGATCTTAGCCACTTTTTAAAAGAAAAGGGGG
GACTGGAAGGGCTAATTCACTCCCAACGAAGACAAGATATCCTTGATCTGTGGATCTACCACACACAAGG
CTACTTCCCTGATTGGCAGAACTACACACCAGGGCCAGGGATCAGATATCCACTGACCTTTGGATGGTGC
TACAAGCTAGTACCAGTTGAGCAAGAGAAGGTAGAAGAAGCCAATGAAGGAGAGAACACCCGCTTGTTAC
ACCCTGTGAGCCTGCATGGGATGGATGACCCGGAGAGAGAAGTATTAGAGTGGAGGTTTGACAGCCGCCT
AGCATTTCATCACATGGCCCGAGAGCTGCATCCGGACTGTACTGGGTCTCTCTGGTTAGACCAGATCTGA
GCCTGGGAGCTCTCTGGCTAACTAGGGAACCCACTGCTTAAGCCTCAATAAAGCTTGCCTTGAGTGCTTC
AAGTAGTGTGTGCCCGTCTGTTGTGTGACTCTGGTAACTAGAGATCCCTCAGACCCTTTTAGTCAGTGTG
GAAAATCTCTAGCAGAAACCCGCTGATCAGCCTCGACTGTGCCTTCTAGTTGCCAGCCATCTGTTGTTTG
CCCCTCCCCCGTGCCTTCCTTGACCCTGGAAGGTGCCACTCCCACTGTCCTTTCCTAATAAAATGAGGAA
ATTGCATCGCATTGTCTGAGTAGGTGTCATTCTATTCTGGGGGGTGGGGTGGGGCAGGACAGCAAGGGGG
AGGATTGGGAAGACAATAGCAGGCATGCTGGGGATGCGGTGGGCTCTATGGCTTCTGAGGCGGAAAGAAC
CAGCTGGGGCTCTAGGGGGTATCCCC
[124 nt withheld, positions 9197-9320]
C
[91 nt withheld, positions 9322-9412]
A
[49 nt withheld, positions 9414-9462]
CCTTTGACGTTGGAGTCCACGTTCTTT
[37 nt withheld, positions 9490-9526]
ACCCTATCTCGGTCTATTCTTTTGATTTATAAGGGATTTTGCCGATTTCGGCCTATTGGTTAAAAAATGA
GCTGATTTAACAAAAATTTAACGCGAATTAATTCTGTGGAATGTGTGTCAGTTAGGGTGTGGAAAGTCCC
CAGGCTCCCCAGCAGGCAGAAGTATGCAAAGCATGCATCTCAATTAGTCAGCAACCAGGTGTGGAAAGTC
CCCAGGCTCCCCAGCAGGCAGAAGTATGCAAAGCATGCATCTCAATTAGTCAGCAACCATAGTCCCGCCC
CTAACTCCGCCCATCCCGCCCCTAACTCCGCCCAGTTCCGCCCATTCTCCGCCCCATGGCTGACTAATTT
TTTTTATTTATGCAGAGGCCGAGGCCGCCTCTGCCTCTGAGCTATTCCAGAAGTAGTGAGGAGGCTTTTT
TGGAGGCCTAGGCTTTTGCAAAAAGCTCCCGGGAGCTTGTATATCCATTTTCGGATCTGATCAGCACGTG
TTGACAATTAATCATCGGCATAGTATATCGGCATAGTATAATACGACAAGGTGAGGAACTAAACCATGGC
CAAGTTGACCAGTGCCGTTCCGGTGCTCACCGCGCGCGACGTCGCCGGAGCGGTCGAGTTCTGGACCGAC
CGGCTCGGGTTCT
