>Addgene plasmid #25868 | p21 shRNA1 | addgene partial sequence | sequence record 31908 | 25868 with H1
AAAAATATTCAAGAGATATTACGGTTGAGTCCTAATTTTTTGTCTAGAGATCTAAGGGCGAATTCTTTCG
GATCCTTTCTTAATTAACCAAACTGGATCTCTGCTGTCCCTGTAATAAACCCGAAAATTTTGAATTTTTG
TAATTTGTTTTTGTAATTCTTTAGTTTGTATGTCTGTTGCTATTATGTCTACTATTCTTTCCCCTGCACT
GTACCCCCCAATCCCCCCTTTTCTTTTAAAATTGTGGATGAATACTGCCATTTGTCTGCAGAATTGGCGC
ACGCAGTGCCGATCCGTTCACTAATCGAATGGATCTGTCTCTGTCTCTCTCTCCACCTTCTTCTTCTATT
CCTTCGGGCCTGTCGGGTCCCCTCGGGGTTGGGAGGTGGGTCTGAAACGATAATGGTGAATATCCCTGCC
TAACTCTATTCACTATAGAAAGTACAGCAAAAACTATTCTTAAACCTACCAAGCCTCCTACTATCATTAT
GAATAATTTTATATACCACAGCCAATTTGTTATGTTAAACCAATTCCACAAACTTGCCCATTTATCTAAT
TCCAATAATTCTTGTTCATTCTTTTCTTGCTGGTTTTGCGATTCTTCAATTAAGGAGTGTATTAAGCTTG
TGTAATTGTTAATTTCTCTGTCCCACTCCATCCAGGTCGTGTGATTCCAAATCTGTTCCAGAGATTTATT
ACTCCAACTAGCATTCCAAGGCACAGCAGTGGTGCAAATGAGTTTTCCAGAGCAACCCCAAATCCCCAGG
AGCTGTTGATCCTTTAGGTATCTTTCCACAGCCAGGATTC
